Addgene plasmid #70852: pFOSGE_COF1G11
Purpose: Gateway entry clone
Depositing lab: Alexander Stark. Depositing organization: Research Institute of Molecular Pathology (IMP). Publication: Transcriptional regulators form diverse groups with context-dependent regulatory functions. Stampfel G, Kazmar T, Frank O, Wienerroither S, Reiter F, Stark A. Nature. 2015 Nov 9. doi: 10.1038/nature15545. PubMed 26550828.
Backbone
  Vector backbone: pDONR221
  Backbone manufacturer: Invitrogen
  Backbone size w/o insert (bp): 4762
  Vector type: Gateway entry vector
Growth in bacteria
  Bacterial resistance: Kanamycin, 50 μg/mL
  Growth temperature: 37°C
  Growth strain: DH5alpha
  Copy number: High Copy
Gene/Insert
  Gene/Insert name: Bzd (alt names: FBgn0011566; CG13761, FBtr0070447)
  Species: D. melanogaster (fly)
  Insert size (bp): 1404
  Cloning method: Gateway Cloning
  Sequencing primers: 5′ M13-F20; 3′ M13R
Terms and licenses: Academic/Nonprofit Terms; Industry Terms: Not Available to Industry
How to cite: pFOSGE_COF1G11 was a gift from Alexander Stark (Addgene plasmid # 70852 ; http://n2t.net/addgene:70852 ; RRID:Addgene_70852)
