[The description below was written by a language model from this plasmid's Addgene catalogue record.]
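Description:
pFOSGE_COF1G11 is a Gateway entry clone built on the pDONR221 donor backbone and carrying the Drosophila melanogaster gene Bzd (also recorded as CG13761) as an insert of about 1.4 kb. It is a bacterial cloning plasmid rather than an expression vector: it is maintained at high copy in standard E. coli cloning strains and selected with kanamycin. The insert was introduced by Gateway cloning; in a pDONR221-derived entry clone this normally means a BP recombination that replaces the donor vector's counter-selection cassette with the gene of interest and leaves it flanked by attL sites. The record lists M13 forward and reverse priming sites on either side of the insert for sequence verification, but it provides no feature table, so the exact insert boundaries, the presence or absence of a stop codon, and any added tags are not stated.

As an entry clone, the plasmid has no promoter of its own intended to drive the insert; no promoter, tag or reporter is recorded. Its role is to serve as a shuttle from which the Bzd sequence can be moved by LR recombination into any compatible destination vector, which then supplies the promoter, fusion partners and host-specific elements. The associated publication concerns the context-dependent regulatory functions of transcriptional regulators, suggesting that this clone belongs to a larger collection of fly transcription factor and cofactor sequences assembled for systematic functional testing, although the record itself gives the purpose only as a Gateway entry clone.
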