>Addgene plasmid #70852 | pFOSGE_COF1G11 | depositor partial sequence | sequence record 126794 | insert
ATGGCCACCGCCACCGTTGGTTCATCCAGATCCGCAACCACATCCGCAACCGCATCCGCATGCTCATCCA
AATCCAAGAACCTAAAGAATCCGGCGCCGCAAATAAAAAGGGGACAGCGGATCCTCACGGAGAAACCATT
CGCCTTCGTCTTGAAATCACAGTACCGCCTGGAGCGGTGCGATAACTGCCTGGAGGCGACCAAGGTGCTG
AAGTGCTCCAACTGCAGGTATGTGTCCTACTGCCACCGCTCATGCCAGATGCAAGCTTGGGGCCAGCACA
AGCACGAGTGTCCTTTCCTCAAGAAGGTGCATCCTCGAGTTGTGCCCGATGCTGCCCGAATGCTCTGCCG
ACTGATCCTGCGCCTGGAGCACGGCGGAGACCTGATCCGCGGCTATTACACCGAGCACGGCTCCCGCAAG
TTTCGCGATCTCATGTCCCATTACGCCGAAATCAAGAACGATCCCATGCGACTGGAGCACTTGGACTCGC
TGCATGCCGTCCTCACCGATATGATGGCCGAGAGTCCCAGCACGGTGCCAAACAAGACGGAACTGATGAG
CATCTATGGTCGCCTGATCACCAATGGCTTCAATATCTTGGACGCCGAGATGAACTCAATTGCCACGGCC
ATATATCTGGGCGTCTCGATTACGGACCATAGCTGCCAGCCAAATGCGGTCGCCACCTTCGAGGGCAACG
AGCTGCACGTCCACGCGATCGAGGACATGGAATGCCTGGACTGGTCGAAAATCTTCATCAGCTACATCGA
CCTGCTCAATACGCCGGAGCAGAGGCGTCTGGACCTCAAGGAGCACTACTACTTCCTATGCGTGTGCAGC
AAGTGCACGGATGCCAAGGAATCGAAGGAGATGCTGGCTGCCCTGTGTCCCAATCGCAACTGCGGTGCGG
GAATCAGTGTGGACCGCAATAATTGCCCGCGATGCGATGCCGGCATCAGTCCCAAGTTGAGAAATGCCTT
CAACGAGGCGATGACTCTGACCCGGCACAATCTGGAGAACATGAAGGACGTGGCCTATCTCGATGTGTGC
AAGGTGTGTCTGGACAAGCAGACTGGCGTGTTCCATCCCCTGAATGTGTGGTACGTCAAGACGCTCGATG
CGGCCTTCGAAGCAGCCATCGAAGTGGGCAAGTGGAGCGACGCCCTGGATTACGGGCAACGTTTGCTACC
AGGCTTTCGAAAATACCACGGACCCTGGAATCCGCTATTGGGCCTGCTTCACATGAAGCTGGGCAAGATT
CAGCTCTACGAGGGCCATTCCAAGGAGGCACTGCACCATCTGGAGGAGGCCCAACGCATCCTAACCGTCA
CCCACGGCCGAGATCACAGACTGCTTACTGAGCAGCTATACATGCTCGTTCTACAAGCGCGACAAGAGGC
GCAC
