>Addgene plasmid #70852 | pFOSGE_COF1G11 | addgene partial sequence | sequence record 130731 | M13-F20 5'-TGTAAAACGACGGCCAGT-3'
ATTTTATTTTGACTGATAGTGACCTGTTCGTTGCAACAAATTGATGAGCAATGCTTTTTTATAATGCCAA
CTTTGTACAAAAAAGCAGGCTTCATGGCCACCGCCACCGTTGGTTCATCCAGATCCGCAACCACATCCGC
AACCGCATCCGCATGCTCATCCAAATCCAAGAACCTAAAGAATCCGGCGCCGCAAATAAAAAGGGGACAG
CGGATCCTCACGGAGAAACCATTCGCCTTCGTCTTGAAATCACAGTACCGCCTGGAGCGGTGCGATAACT
GCCTGGAGGCGACCAAGGTGCTGAAGTGCTCCAACTGCAGGTATGTGTCCTACTGCCACCGCTCATGCCA
GATGCAAGCTTGGGGCCAGCACAAGCACGAGTGTCCTTTCCTCAAGAAGGTGCATCCTCGAGTTGTGCCC
GATGCTGCCCGAATGCTCTGCCGACTGATCCTGCGCCTGGAGCACGGCGGAGACCTGATCCGCGGCTATT
ACACCGAGCACGGCTCCCGCAAGTTTCGCGATCTCATGTCCCATTACGCCGAAATCAAGAACGATCCCAT
GCGACTGGAGCACTTGGACTCGCTGCATGCCGTCCTCACCGATATGATGGCCG
