>Addgene plasmid #70852 | pFOSGE_COF1G11 | addgene partial sequence | sequence record 130732 | M13-Rev 5'-CAGGAAACAGCTATGACC-3'
GATTTTATTTTGACTGATAGTGACCTGTTCGTTGCAACAAATTGATAAGCAATGCTTTCTTATAATGCCA
ACTTTGTACAAGAAAGCTGGGTCGTGCGCCTCTTGTCGCGCTTGTAGAACGAGCATGTATAGCTGCTCAG
TAAGCAGTCTGTGATCTCGGCCGTGGGTGACGGTTAGGATGCGTTGGGCCTCCTCCAGATGGTGCAGTGC
CTCCTTGGAATGGCCCTCGTAGAGCTGAATCTTGCCCAGCTTCATGTGAAGCAGGCCCAATAGCGGATTC
CAGGGTCCGTGGTATTTTCGAAAGCCTGGTAGCAAACGTTGCCCGTAATCCAGGGCGTCGCTCCACTTGC
CCACTTCGATGGCTGCTTCGAAGGCCGCATCGAGCGTCTTGACGTACCACACATTCAGGGGATGGAACAC
GCCAGTCTGCTTGTCCAGACACACCTTGCACACATCGAGATAGGCCACGTCCTTCATGTTCTCCAGATTG
TGCCGGGTCAGAGTCATCGCCTCGTTGAAGGCATTTCTCAACTTGGGACTGATGCCGGCATCGCATCGCG
GGCAATTATTGCGGTCCACACTGATTCCCGCACCGCAG
